>Addgene plasmid #13600 | integrin alpha9 EGFP-N3 | addgene partial sequence | sequence record 19970 | CMV-F 5'-CGCAAATGGGCGGTAGGCGTG-3'
TCAGATCCGCTAGCGCTACCGGACTCAGATCTCGAGCTCAAGCTTAGAGCGGGCGCTATGGGGAGCCGGA
CGCCAGAGTCCCCTCTCCATGCCGTGCAGCTGCGCTGGGGCCCCCGGCGCCGACCCCCGCTACTGCCGCT
GCTATTGCTGCTCGTGCCGCCGCCACCGCGGGTCGGGGGCTACAACCTGGATCCGCAGCGCCCCGTGCAC
TTCCAGGGCCCCGCTGACTCGTTCTTCGGCTACGCAGTTCTGGAGCATTTCCACGACAACACGCGCTGGG
TCCTTGTGGGCGCACCAAAGGCAGATTCCAAATACAGCCCTTCAGTGAAGTCTCCTGGGGCTGTGTTTAA
GTGCCGTGTTCACACCAACCCTGACCGGAGATGCACCGAACTGGACATGGCTCGAGGGAAGAATCGGGGC
ACGTCCTGCGGAAAGACCTGCCGGGAAGACCGCGATGATGAGTGGATGGGGGTGAGCCTGGCCCGACAGC
CCAAGGCTGATGGCCGTGTGTTGGCCTGTGCTCATCGCTGGAAGAACATCTACTATGAAGCCGACCACAT
CCTACCCCATGGCTTCTGCTACATCATCCCCTCCAACCTCCAGGCCAAAGGCAGGACGCTGATCCCTTGC
TATGAAGAGTATAAGAAGAAGTACGGAGAGGAACACGGCTCCTGCCAGGCTGGGATAGCGGGCTTCTTCA
CCGAGGAGCTGGTGGTGATGGGTGCTCCAGGGTCATTTTATTGGGCTGGAACCATCAAAGTGCTGAACCT
TACGGACAACACCTATTTAAAACTGAACGACGAAGTGATCATGAACAGGCGGTACACCTACCTGGGCTAC
GCAGTGACCGCTGGCCACTTCTCTCACCCGTCCACCATTGATGTG
