[The description below was written by a language model from this plasmid's Addgene catalogue record.]
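Description:
integrin alpha9 EGFP-N3 is a mammalian expression plasmid built on the EGFP-N3 backbone (about 4.7 kb without insert), a vector designed for fusing a protein of interest to the N-terminus of enhanced GFP. It carries a roughly 3.2 kb human integrin alpha 9 (ITGA9) coding insert, cloned by restriction digestion between HindIII at the 5′ end and KpnI at the 3′ end, with both sites retained. The GFP tag comes from the backbone and sits at the C-terminus of the integrin, which for this type I membrane protein places the fluorophore at the cytoplasmic tail. The record does not explicitly name the promoter, but a CMV forward primer is listed for sequencing into the 5′ end of the insert, consistent with the CMV immediate-early promoter that normally drives expression in this vector family.

The plasmid is maintained in bacteria at high copy under kanamycin selection. In mammalian cells, neomycin resistance allows G418 selection of stable transfectants; in this backbone type a single resistance cassette usually serves both purposes. No feature table is provided, so other elements such as origins of replication and polyadenylation signals cannot be confirmed from the record.

One caveat from the depositor is important: the first 41 amino acids of the insert show greater identity to integrin alpha-5 than to alpha-9, so the N-terminal region, which would include the signal peptide, does not appear to be native ITGA9 sequence. The construct is suited to expressing fluorescently tagged alpha9 subunit in cultured mammalian cells, for example to follow its expression or localisation, although the record does not state a specific application.
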