Addgene plasmid #13600: integrin alpha9 EGFP-N3
Depositing lab: Dean Sheppard. Depositing organization: University of California, San Francisco (UCSF).
Backbone
  Vector backbone: EGFP-N3
  Backbone manufacturer: BD Biosciences
  Backbone size w/o insert (bp): 4700
  Vector type: Mammalian Expression
  Selectable markers: Neomycin (select with G418)
Growth in bacteria
  Bacterial resistance: Kanamycin, 50 μg/mL
  Growth temperature: 37°C
  Growth strain: DH5alpha
  Copy number: High Copy
Gene/Insert
  Gene/Insert name: integrin alpha 9 (alt name: ITGA9)
  Species: H. sapiens (human)
  Insert size (bp): 3200
  GenBank ID: NM_002207
  Entrez Gene: ITGA9 (a.k.a. ALPHA-RLC, ITGA4L, RLC)
  Tag / fusion protein: GFP (C terminal on backbone)
  Cloning method: Restriction Enzyme; 5′ cloning site HindIII (not destroyed); 3′ cloning site KpnI (not destroyed)
  Sequencing primers: 5′ CMV Forward primer; 3′ EGFP-N
Terms and licenses: Academic/Nonprofit Terms; Industry Terms: Not Available to Industry
Depositor comments: Please note that the first 41 amino acids of the integrin alpha insert show greater identity to integrin alpha-5 rather than integrin alpha-9
How to cite: integrin alpha9 EGFP-N3 was a gift from Dean Sheppard (Addgene plasmid # 13600 ; http://n2t.net/addgene:13600 ; RRID:Addgene_13600)
